>Addgene plasmid #50299 | pICSL30005 | addgene full sequence | sequence record 499951 | Addgene NGS Result
GATCTTTTCTACGGGGTCTGACGCTCAGTGGAACGAAAACTCACGTTAAGGGATTTTGGTCATGAGATTA
TCAAAAAGGATCTTCACCTAGATCCTTTTAAATTAAAAATGAAGTTTTAAATCAATCTAAAGTATATATG
AGTAAACTTGGTCTGACAGTTATTTGCCGACTACCTTGGTGATCTCGCCTTTTACGTAATGGACAAATTC
TTCCAACTGATCTGCGCGCGAGGCCAAGCGATCTTCTTCTTGTCCAAGATAAGCCTGTCTAGCTTCAAGT
ATGACGGGCTGATACTGGGCCGGCAGGCGCTCCATTGCCCAGTCGGCAGCGACATCCTTCGGCGCGATTT
TGCCGGTTACTGCGCTGTACCAAATGCGGGACAACGTAAGCACTACATTTCGCTCATCGCCAGCCCAGTC
GGGCGGCGAGTTCCATAGCGTTAAGGTTTCATTTAGCGCCTCAAATAGATCCTGTTCAGGAACCGGATCA
AAGAGTTCCTCCGCCGCTGGACCTACCAAGGCAACGCTATGTTCTCTTGCTTTTGTCAGCAAGATAGCCA
GATCAATGTCGATCGTGGCTGGCTCGAAGATACCTGCAAGAATGTCATTGCGCTGCCATTCTCCAAATTG
CAGTTCGCGCTTAGCTGGATAACGCCACGGAATGATGTCGTCGTGCACAACAATGGTGACTTCTACAGCG
CGGAGAATCTCGCTCTCTCCAGGGGAAGCCGAAGTTTCCAAAAGGTCGTTGATCAAAGCTCGCCGCGTTG
TTTCATCAAGCCTTACGGTCACCGTAACCAGCAAATCAATATCGCTGTGTGGCTTCAGGCCGCCATCCAC
TGCGGAGCCGTACAAATGTACGGCCAGCAACGTCGGTTCGAGATGGCGCTCGATGACGCCAACTACCTCT
GATAGTTGAGTCGATACTTCGGCGATCACCGCTTCCCTCATGATGTTTAACTTTGTTTTAGGGCGACTGC
CCTGCTGCGTAACATCGTTGCTGCTCCATAACATCAAACATCGACCCACGGCGTAACGCGCTTGCTGCTT
GGATGCCCGAGGCATAGACTGTACCCCAAAAAAAAACAGTCATAACAAGCCATGAAAACCGCCACTGCGC
CGTTACCACCGCTGCGTTCGGTCAAGGTTCTGGACCAGTTGCGTGAGCGCATACTCTTCCTTTTTCAATA
TTATTGAAGCATTTATCAGGGTTATTGTCTCATGAGCGGATACATATTTGAATGTATTTAGAAAAATAAA
CAAATAGGGGTTCCGCGCACATTTCCCCGAAAAGTGCCACCTGACGTCTAAGAAACCATTATTATCATGA
CATTAACCTATAAAAATAGGCGTATCACGAGGCCCTTTCGTCCACTGAAGAGCCACTGTGGTCTCACCAT
GGATTATAAGGACCATGACGGAGACTATAAGGACCATGACCTCGACGCTGCAGCAGCTGATTATAAGGAC
GATGACGATAAAATGTGAGACCACGAGTGATTAATGAATCGGCCAACGCGCGGGGAGAGGCGGTTTGCGT
ATTGGGCGCTCTTCCGCTTCCTCGCTCACTGACTCGCTGCGCTCGGTCGTTCGGCTGCGGCGAGCGGTAT
CAGCTCACTCAAAGGCGGTAATACGGTTATCCACAGAATCAGGGGATAACGCAGGAAAGAACATGTGAGC
AAAAGGCCAGCAAAAGGCCAGGAACCGTAAAAAGGCCGCGTTGCTGGCGTTTTTCCATAGGCTCCGCCCC
CCTGACGAGCATCACAAAAATCGACGCTCAAGTCAGAGGTGGCGAAACCCGACAGGACTATAAAGATACC
AGGCGTTTCCCCCTGGAAGCTCCCTCGTGCGCTCTCCTGTTCCGACCCTGCCGCTTACCGGATACCTGTC
CGCCTTTCTCCCTTCGGGAAGCGTGGCGCTTTCTCATAGCTCACGCTGTAGGTATCTCAGTTCGGTGTAG
GTCGTTCGCTCCAAGCTGGGCTGTGTGCACGAACCCCCCGTTCAGCCCGACCGCTGCGCCTTATCCGGTA
ACTATCGTCTTGAGTCCAACCCGGTAAGACACGACTTATCGCCACTGGCAGCAGCCACTGGTAACAGGAT
TAGCAGAGCGAGGTATGTAGGCGGTGCTACAGAGTTCTTGAAGTGGTGGCCTAACTACGGCTACACTAGA
AGAACAGTATTTGGTATCTGCGCTCTGCTGAAGCCAGTTACCTTCGGAAAAAGAGTTGGTAGCTCTTGAT
CCGGCAAACAAACCACCGCTGGTAGCGGTGGTTTTTTTGTTTGCAAGCAGCAGATTACGCGCAGAAAAAA
AGGATCTCAAGAAGATCCTTT
Features (pLannotate 1.2.2; 6 found; start..end, strand, type, name):
    163..951     -  CDS            aadA: S3AD_ECOLX - Experimental evidence at protein level: Swiss-Prot protein existence level 1. Mediates bacterial resistance to the antibiotics streptomycin and spectinomycin. From Escherichia coli.
    958..1014    -  CDS            GmR (fragment): gentamycin acetyltransferase; aacC1; confers resistance to gentamycin
   1102..1182    +  CDS            int (fragment): INT2_ECOLX - Protein inferred from homology: Swiss-Prot protein existence level 3. Putative integrase believed to be involved in the insertion of antibiotic resistance genes into plasmids and transposons. From Escherichia coli.
   1173..1277    -  promoter       AmpR promoter: bla
   1500..1549    -  CDS            lacI (fragment): lac repressor; lacI; The lac repressor binds to the lac operator to inhibit transcription in E. coli. This inhibition can be relieved by adding lactose or isopropyl-β-D-thiogalactopyranoside (IPTG).
   1732..2320    -  rep_origin     ori: high-copy-number ColE1/pMB1/pBR322/pUC origin of replication
