>Addgene plasmid #50299 | pICSL30005 | analyzer sequence | sequence record 75056
GATCTTTTCTACGGGGTCTGACGCTCAGTGGAACGAAAACTCACGTTAAGGGATTTTGGTCATGAGATTA
TCAAAAAGGATCTTCACCTAGATCCTTTTAAATTAAAAATGAAGTTTTAAATCAATCTAAAGTATATATG
AGTAAACTTGGTCTGACAGTTATTTGCCGACTACCTTGGTGATCTCGCCTTTTACGTAATGGACAAATTC
TTCCAACTGATCTGCGCGCGAGGCCAAGCGATCTTCTTCTTGTCCAAGATAAGCCTGTCTAGCTTCAAGT
ATGACGGGCTGATACTGGGCCGGCAGGCGCTCCATTGCCCAGTCGGCAGCGACATCCTTCGGCGCGATTT
TGCCGGTTACTGCGCTGTACCAAATGCGGGACAACGTAAGCACTACATTTCGCTCATCGCCAGCCCAGTC
GGGCGGCGAGTTCCATAGCGTTAAGGTTTCATTTAGCGCCTCAAATAGATCCTGTTCAGGAACCGGATCA
AAGAGTTCCTCCGCCGCTGGACCTACCAAGGCAACGCTATGTTCTCTTGCTTTTGTCAGCAAGATAGCCA
GATCAATGTCGATCGTGGCTGGCTCGAAGATACCTGCAAGAATGTCATTGCGCTGCCATTCTCCAAATTG
CAGTTCGCGCTTAGCTGGATAACGCCACGGAATGATGTCGTCGTGCACAACAATGGTGACTTCTACAGCG
CGGAGAATCTCGCTCTCTCCAGGGGAAGCCGAAGTTTCCAAAAGGTCGTTGATCAAAGCTCGCCGCGTTG
TTTCATCAAGCCTTACGGTCACCGTAACCAGCAAATCAATATCGCTGTGTGGCTTCAGGCCGCCATCCAC
TGCGGAGCCGTACAAATGTACGGCCAGCAACGTCGGTTCGAGATGGCGCTCGATGACGCCAACTACCTCT
GATAGTTGAGTCGATACTTCGGCGATCACCGCTTCCCTCATGATGTTTAACTTTGTTTTAGGGCGACTGC
CCTGCTGCGTAACATCGTTGCTGCTCCATAACATCAAACATCGACCCACGGCGTAACGCGCTTGCTGCTT
GGATGCCCGAGGCATAGACTGTACCCCAAAAAAACAGTCATAACAAGCCATGAAAACCGCCACTGCGCCG
TTACCACCGCTGCGTTCGGTCAAGGTTCTGGACCAGTTGCGTGAGCGCATACTCTTCCTTTTTCAATATT
ATTGAAGCATTTATCAGGGTTATTGTCTCATGAGCGGATACATATTTGAATGTATTTAGAAAAATAAACA
AATAGGGGTTCCGCGCACATTTCCCCGAAAAGTGCCACCTGACGTCTAAGAAACCATTATTATCATGACA
TTAACCTATAAAAATAGGCGTATCACGAGGCCCTTTCGTCCACTGAAGAGCCACTGTGGTCTCACCATGG
ATTATAAGGACCATGACGGAGACTATAAGGACCATGACCTCGACGCTGCAGCAGCTGATTATAAGGACGA
TGACGATAAAATGTGAGACCACGAGTGATTAATGAATCGGCCAACGCGCGGGGAGAGGCGGTTTGCGTAT
TGGGCGCTCTTCCGCTTCCTCGCTCACTGACTCGCTGCGCTCGGTCGTTCGGCTGCGGCGAGCGGTATCA
GCTCACTCAAAGGCGGTAATACGGTTATCCACAGAATCAGGGGATAACGCAGGAAAGAACATGTGAGCAA
AAGGCCAGCAAAAGGCCAGGAACCGTAAAAAGGCCGCGTTGCTGGCGTTTTTCCATAGGCTCCGCCCCCC
TGACGAGCATCACAAAAATCGACGCTCAAGTCAGAGGTGGCGAAACCCGACAGGACTATAAAGATACCAG
GCGTTTCCCCCTGGAAGCTCCCTCGTGCGCTCTCCTGTTCCGACCCTGCCGCTTACCGGATACCTGTCCG
CCTTTCTCCCTTCGGGAAGCGTGGCGCTTTCTCATAGCTCACGCTGTAGGTATCTCAGTTCGGTGTAGGT
CGTTCGCTCCAAGCTGGGCTGTGTGCACGAACCCCCCGTTCAGCCCGACCGCTGCGCCTTATCCGGTAAC
TATCGTCTTGAGTCCAACCCGGTAAGACACGACTTATCGCCACTGGCAGCAGCCACTGGTAACAGGATTA
GCAGAGCGAGGTATGTAGGCGGTGCTACAGAGTTCTTGAAGTGGTGGCCTAACTACGGCTACACTAGAAG
GACAGTATTTGGTATCTGCGCTCTGCTGAAGCCAGTTACCTTCGGAAAAAGAGTTGGTAGCTCTTGATCC
GGCAAACAAACCACCGCTGGTAGCGGTGGTTTTTTTGTTTGCAAGCAGCAGATTACGCGCAGAAAAAAAG
GATCTCAAGAAGATCCTTT
Features (pLannotate 1.2.2; 6 found; start..end, strand, type, name):
    163..951     -  CDS            aadA: S3AD_ECOLX - Experimental evidence at protein level: Swiss-Prot protein existence level 1. Mediates bacterial resistance to the antibiotics streptomycin and spectinomycin. From Escherichia coli.
    958..1014    -  CDS            GmR (fragment): gentamycin acetyltransferase; aacC1; confers resistance to gentamycin
   1100..1180    +  CDS            int (fragment): INT2_ECOLX - Protein inferred from homology: Swiss-Prot protein existence level 3. Putative integrase believed to be involved in the insertion of antibiotic resistance genes into plasmids and transposons. From Escherichia coli.
   1171..1275    -  promoter       AmpR promoter: bla
   1498..1547    -  CDS            lacI (fragment): lac repressor; lacI; The lac repressor binds to the lac operator to inhibit transcription in E. coli. This inhibition can be relieved by adding lactose or isopropyl-β-D-thiogalactopyranoside (IPTG).
   1730..2318    -  rep_origin     ori: high-copy-number ColE1/pMB1/pBR322/pUC origin of replication
