[The description below was written by a language model from this plasmid's Addgene catalogue record and pLannotate feature annotations shown in this document.]
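Description:
pICSL30005 is a small (about 2.3 kb) Golden Gate modular cloning part plasmid from a plant synthetic-biology toolbox, built in the pAGM1276 backbone and catalogued as a plant expression vector. In practice it is a storage and donor plasmid for a single standard part rather than a complete expression construct. The feature tables show no plant promoter, terminator, T-DNA borders or plant selectable marker. It is maintained in E. coli at high copy number through a ColE1/pUC-type origin of replication and selected with spectinomycin, with resistance provided by the aadA aminoglycoside adenylyltransferase gene. Short fragments annotated as gentamicin acetyltransferase, integron integrase and lacI, along with a bla-type promoter, appear to be remnants of the resistance cassette and earlier backbone history rather than functional elements.

The payload is an N-terminal epitope tag module encoding three copies of the FLAG octapeptide. It was inserted using BpiI sites that were destroyed during cloning, and internal BsaI and BbsI (BpiI) sites were removed by point mutation so that the part is compatible with Type IIS assembly. The depositor notes that the insert can be released with BsaI. This allows the tag to be combined in a one-pot Golden Gate reaction with promoter, coding sequence and terminator modules to build a plant transcription unit whose protein product carries an N-terminal 3xFLAG tag for immunodetection or affinity purification. The automated annotation did not call the tag itself in either of the two near-identical sequence records, so its exact position and flanking fusion overhangs are not stated in the record.
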