Addgene plasmid #50299: pICSL30005
Depositing lab: Nicola Patron. Depositing organization: Sainsbury Laboratory, Norwich. Publication: A golden gate modular cloning toolbox for plants. Engler C, Youles M, Gruetzner R, Ehnert TM, Werner S, Jones JD, Patron NJ, Marillonnet S. ACS Synth Biol. 2014 Nov 21;3(11):839-43. doi: 10.1021/sb4001504. Epub 2014 Feb 20. PubMed 24933124.
Backbone
  Vector backbone: pAGM1276
  Vector type: plant expression
Growth in bacteria
  Bacterial resistance: Spectinomycin, 50 μg/mL
  Growth temperature: 37°C
  Growth strain: DH5alpha
  Copy number: High Copy
Gene/Insert
  Gene/Insert name: N terminal FLAG tag (3x FLAG octapeptide)
  Mutation: BsaI/BbsI sites removed by point-mutation
  Cloning method: Restriction Enzyme; 5′ cloning site BpiI (destroyed during cloning); 3′ cloning site BpiI (destroyed during cloning)
Terms and licenses: Academic/Nonprofit Terms; Industry Terms: Not Available to Industry
Depositor comments: insert can be released with BsaI
How to cite: pICSL30005 was a gift from Nicola Patron (Addgene plasmid # 50299 ; http://n2t.net/addgene:50299 ; RRID:Addgene_50299)
