>Addgene plasmid #50299 | pICSL30005 | addgene partial sequence | sequence record 76616 | pBR322ori-F 5'-GGGAAACGCCTGGTATCTTT-3'
TGTGATGCTCGTCAGGGGGGCGGAGCCTATGGAAAAACGCCAGCAACGCGGCCTTTTTACGGTTCCTGGC
CTTTTGCTGGCCTTTTGCTCACATGTTCTTTCCTGCGTTATCCCCTGATTCTGTGGATAACCGTATTACC
GCCTTTGAGTGAGCTGATACCGCTCGCCGCAGCCGAACGACCGAGCGCAGCGAGTCAGTGAGCGAGGAAG
CGGAAGAGCGCCCAATACGCAAACCGCCTCTCCCCGCGCGTTGGCCGATTCATTAATCACTCGTGGTCTC
ACATTTTATCGTCATCGTCCTTATAATCAGCTGCTGCAGCGTCGAGGTCATGGTCCTTATAGTCTCCGTC
ATGGTCCTTATAATCCATGGTGAGACCACAGTGGCTCTTCAGTGGACGAAAGGGCCTCGTGATACGCCTA
TTTTTATAGGTTAATGTCATGATAATAATGGTTTCTTAGACGTCAGGTGGCACTTTTCGGGGAAATGTGC
GCGGAACCCCTATTTGTTTATTTTTCTAAATACATTCAAATATGTATCCGCTCATGAGACAATAACCCTG
ATAAATGCTTCAATAATATTGAAAAAGGAAGAGTATGCGCTCACGCAACTGGTCCAGAACCTTGACCGAA
CGCAGCGGTGGTAACGGCGCAGTGGCGGTTTTCATGGCTTGTTATGACTGTTTTTTTTTGGGGTACAGTC
TATGCCTCGGGCATCCAAGCAGCAAGCGCGTTACGCCGTGGGGTCGATGTTTGATGTTATGGAGCAGCAA
CGATGTTACGCAGCAGGGCAGTCGCCCTAAAACAAAGTTAAACATCATGAGGGAAGCGGTGATCGCCGAA
GTATCGACTCAACTATCA
